Addgene plasmid #107133: pAH34 (Phsp-16.41::cGAL-N::let-858 3'UTR)
Purpose: cGAL-N driver under the control of C. elegans hsp-16.41 promoter
Depositing lab: Paul Sternberg. Depositing organization: California Institute of Technology. Publication: Split cGAL, an intersectional strategy using a split intein for refined spatiotemporal transgene control in Caenorhabditiselegans. Wang H, Liu J, Yuet KP, Hill AJ, Sternberg PW. Proc Natl Acad Sci U S A. 2018 Mar 26. pii: 1720063115. doi: 10.1073/pnas.1720063115. PubMed 29581308.
Backbone
  Vector backbone: pHW393
  Vector type: Worm Expression
Growth in bacteria
  Bacterial resistance: Ampicillin, 100 μg/mL
  Growth temperature: 37°C
  Growth strain: DH5alpha
  Copy number: High Copy
Gene/Insert
  Gene/Insert name: NLS::cGAL(DBD)::gp41-1-N-intein (alt name: cGAL-N)
  Promoter: C. elegans hsp-16.41 promoter
  Cloning method: Unknown
  Sequencing primers: 5′ oHW10f, TGAGCGGATAACAATTTCAC; 3′ oHW233r, cgaattgggagacggaaagag
Terms and licenses: Academic/Nonprofit Terms; Industry Terms: Not Available to Industry
How to cite: pAH34 (Phsp-16.41::cGAL-N::let-858 3'UTR) was a gift from Paul Sternberg (Addgene plasmid # 107133 ; http://n2t.net/addgene:107133 ; RRID:Addgene_107133)
