[The description below was written by a language model from this plasmid's Addgene catalogue record and pLannotate feature annotations shown in this document.]
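Description:
pAH34 (Phsp-16.41::cGAL-N::let-858 3'UTR) is a small (about 4.1 kb) C. elegans expression plasmid built on the pHW393 backbone. It is propagated in E. coli as a high-copy plasmid through a ColE1/pUC-type origin and selected with ampicillin via the β-lactamase gene and its native promoter. Remnants of a pUC-style cloning region (a lacI fragment, CAP binding site, lac promoter and operator, and a short piece of the pUC18/19 polylinker) flank the worm cassette and have no role in the nematode.

The payload is the "cGAL-N" half of the split cGAL bipartite expression system: a nuclear localization signal fused to the cGAL DNA-binding domain, followed by the N-terminal portion of the gp41-1 split intein. The automated annotation recognises the DNA-binding portion as a fragment of yeast GAL4, the regulator that binds UAS sequences. It does not call the hsp-16.41 promoter, the NLS, the intein segment or the let-858 3'UTR, which are known only from the catalogue fields and the construct name. Expression is driven by the heat-shock-inducible C. elegans hsp-16.41 promoter, and the let-858 3'UTR supplies the 3' end-processing signals.

On its own, cGAL-N can bind DNA but lacks an activation domain. As an intersectional strategy, the system relies on a complementary intein-bearing partner, presumably carrying the activation domain and expressed from a second promoter. Protein trans-splicing then reconstitutes a functional driver only where and when both halves are present. This plasmid therefore provides a heat-shock-gated, temporally controlled component for refined spatiotemporal control of UAS-linked effector transgenes in worms.
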