Features (pLannotate 1.2.2; 9 found; start..end, strand, type, name):
    390..407     -  misc_feature   MCS (fragment): pUC18/19 multiple cloning site
    517..957     +  CDS            GAL4 (fragment): GAL4_YEAST - Experimental evidence at protein level: Swiss-Prot protein existence level 1. This protein is a positive regulator for the gene expression of the galactose-induced genes such as GAL1, GAL2, GAL7, GAL10, and MEL1 which code for the enzymes used to convert galactose to glucose. It recognizes a 17 base pair sequence in (5'-CGGRNNRCYNYNCNCCG-3') the upstream activating sequence (UAS-G) of these genes. From Saccharomyces cerevisiae (strain ATCC 204508 / S288c) (Baker's yeast).
   1795..1899    +  promoter       AmpR promoter: bla
   1900..2760    +  CDS            AmpR: β-lactamase; bla; confers resistance to ampicillin, carbenicillin, and related antibiotics
   2931..3519    +  rep_origin     ori: high-copy-number ColE1/pMB1/pBR322/pUC origin of replication
   3702..3794    +  CDS            lacI (fragment): lac repressor; lacI; The lac repressor binds to the lac operator to inhibit transcription in E. coli. This inhibition can be relieved by adding lactose or isopropyl-β-D-thiogalactopyranoside (IPTG).
   3807..3828    +  protein_bind   CAP binding site: CAP binding activates transcription in the presence of cAMP. E. coli catabolite activator protein
   3843..3873    +  promoter       lac promoter: promoter for the E. coli lac operon
   3881..3897    +  protein_bind   lac operator: The lac repressor binds to the lac operator to inhibit transcription in E. coli. This inhibition can be relieved by adding lactose or isopropyl-β-D-thiogalactopyranoside (IPTG). lac repressor encoded by lacI
>Addgene plasmid #107133 | pAH34 (Phsp-16.41::cGAL-N::let-858 3'UTR) | addgene full sequence | sequence record 207279 | Addgene NGS Result
ACGTTGAGCTGGACGGAAATAGTGGTAAAGTGACATGATTATAGTTTGAAGATTTCTAATTTCACAATTA
GAGCAAATGTTGTTCGGTATTTATTTTCAACGGTATTTATACTATTTTCCACCTTTTTCTAGAACATTCG
AGCTGCTTGTTGCAAAAGGAGGGCGACTCACATTCGGTACATGGAAAAGTAGTGTACACAATAAAGAGAC
CCAGATACATTTTCCGTCTGCGTCTCTTTGCACCCACCGGGAGTATTTTCAAACGAATGCATCTAGGACC
TTCTAGAACATTCTGTAAGGCTGCAGAATGCGGGTATATAAGGAAAGCGGGCTCAGAGGAAGCCAACACG
CTTTGTTCTAGTGCATCTAAAAAACTTCGAAAGGCGCGCCTCTAGAGGATCCCCGGGATTGGCCAAAGGA
CCCAAAGGTATGTTTCGAATGATACTAACATAACATAGAACATTTTCAGGAGGACCCTTGGCTAGGATGG
GCCCTAAAAAGAAGCGTAAAGCTAGCATGAAGCTGTTGTCTTCAATGGAACAAGCTTGCGACATATGCCG
GTTAAAAAAACTCAGGTGCTCGAAGGAAAAGCCCAAGTGTGCCAAGTGTCTGAAGAACAACTCGGAGTGC
CGTTATTCTCCCAAGGCTATGAGGTCCCCACTGACCAGGGCGCATCTGACAGAGGTAGAATCAAGGTTGG
AAAAATTGGAAGATTTGTTTCTGCTCATGTTTCCTCGGGAAAACCTGGACAGCATTTTGAACATGGACTC
TTTGGACGAAGTGAAAGTAATGTTGAAACAATTATATATGCAGGACTATGGTGACACGGATGCTGCTATG
GATAGCTTGACCCCTATGGAAAATGGCATGTCTGAAGGGCCGAGAAAACACATGAAGACTGCGACATCAT
CGCCAAAAGTGGATGAAGATGGAAGCCAAAGTCAGTTGAGTGTATCGCCGGAATTCCCGCTGCAGTCTGG
TGGCGGAGGGGCTCCTAGGTGCCTCGACCTCAAGACCCAAGTCCAAACCCCACAAGGAATGAAGGAGATC
TCCAACATCCAAGTCGGAGACCTCGTCCTCTCCAACACCGGATACAACGAGGTCCTCAACGTCTTCCCAA
AGTCCAAGAAGAAGTCCTACAAGATCACCCTCGAGGACGGAAAGGAGATCATCTGCTCCGAGGAGCACCT
CTTCCCAACCCAAACCGGAGAGATGAACATCTCCGGAGGACTCAAGGAGGGAATGTGCCTCTACGTCAAG
GAGTAAGGTACCGAATTCGCTAGCCGGCCATACAAGTAATCCGGATGATCGACGCCAACGTCGTTGAATT
TTCAAATTTTAAATACTGAATATTTGTTTTTTTTCCTATTATTTATTTATTCTCTTTGTGTTTTTTTTCT
TGCTTTCTAAAAAATTAATTCAATCCAAATCTAAACATTTTTTTTTCTCTTTCCGTCTCCCAATTCGTAT
TCCGCTCCTCTCATCTGAACACAATGTGCAAGTTTATTTATCTTCTCGCTTTCATTTCATTAGGACGTGG
GGGGAATTGGTGGAAGGGGGAAACACACAAAAGGATGATGGAAATGAAATAAGGACACACAATATGCAAC
AACATTCAATTCAGAAATATGGAGGAAGGTTTAAAAGAAAACATAAAAATATATAGAGGAGGAAGGAAAA
CTAGTAAAAAATAAGCAAAGAAATTAGGCGAACGATGAGAATTGTCCTCGCTTGGGCCCAAAAGGCCTTT
TTTTTTTGGCGCCGACGTCAGGTGGCACTTTTCGGGGAAATGTGCGCGGAACCCCTATTTGTTTATTTTT
CTAAATACATTCAAATATGTATCCGCTCATGAGACAATAACCCTGATAAATGCTTCAATAATATTGAAAA
AGGAAGAGTATGAGTATTCAACATTTCCGTGTCGCCCTTATTCCCTTTTTTGCGGCATTTTGCCTTCCTG
TTTTTGCTCACCCAGAAACGCTGGTGAAAGTAAAAGATGCTGAAGATCAGTTGGGTGCACGAGTGGGTTA
CATCGAACTGGATCTCAACAGCGGTAAGATCCTTGAGAGTTTTCGCCCCGAAGAACGTTTTCCAATGATG
AGCACTTTTAAAGTTCTGCTATGTGGCGCGGTATTATCCCGTATTGACGCCGGGCAAGAGCAACTCGGTC
GCCGCATACACTATTCTCAGAATGACTTGGTTGAGTACTCACCAGTCACAGAAAAGCATCTTACGGATGG
CATGACAGTAAGAGAATTATGCAGTGCTGCCATAACCATGAGTGATAACACTGCGGCCAACTTACTTCTG
ACAACGATCGGAGGACCGAAGGAGCTAACCGCTTTTTTGCACAACATGGGGGATCATGTAACTCGCCTTG
ATCGTTGGGAACCGGAGCTGAATGAAGCCATACCAAACGACGAGCGTGACACCACGATGCCTGTAGCAAT
GGCAACAACGTTGCGCAAACTATTAACTGGCGAACTACTTACTCTAGCTTCCCGGCAACAATTAATAGAC
TGGATGGAGGCGGATAAAGTTGCAGGACCACTTCTGCGCTCGGCCCTTCCGGCTGGCTGGTTTATTGCTG
ATAAATCTGGAGCCGGTGAGCGTGGGTCTCGCGGTATCATTGCAGCACTGGGGCCAGATGGTAAGCCCTC
CCGTATCGTAGTTATCTACACGACGGGGAGTCAGGCAACTATGGATGAACGAAATAGACAGATCGCTGAG
ATAGGTGCCTCACTGATTAAGCATTGGTAACTGTCAGACCAAGTTTACTCATATATACTTTAGATTGATT
TAAAACTTCATTTTTAATTTAAAAGGATCTAGGTGAAGATCCTTTTTGATAATCTCATGACCAAAATCCC
TTAACGTGAGTTTTCGTTCCACTGAGCGTCAGACCCCGTAGAAAAGATCAAAGGATCTTCTTGAGATCCT
TTTTTTCTGCGCGTAATCTGCTGCTTGCAAACAAAAAAACCACCGCTACCAGCGGTGGTTTGTTTGCCGG
ATCAAGAGCTACCAACTCTTTTTCCGAAGGTAACTGGCTTCAGCAGAGCGCAGATACCAAATACTGTTCT
TCTAGTGTAGCCGTAGTTAGGCCACCACTTCAAGAACTCTGTAGCACCGCCTACATACCTCGCTCTGCTA
ATCCTGTTACCAGTGGCTGCTGCCAGTGGCGATAAGTCGTGTCTTACCGGGTTGGACTCAAGACGATAGT
TACCGGATAAGGCGCAGCGGTCGGGCTGAACGGGGGGTTCGTGCACACAGCCCAGCTTGGAGCGAACGAC
CTACACCGAACTGAGATACCTACAGCGTGAGCTATGAGAAAGCGCCACGCTTCCCGAAGGGAGAAAGGCG
GACAGGTATCCGGTAAGCGGCAGGGTCGGAACAGGAGAGCGCACGAGGGAGCTTCCAGGGGGAAACGCCT
GGTATCTTTATAGTCCTGTCGGGTTTCGCCACCTCTGACTTGAGCGTCGATTTTTGTGATGCTCGTCAGG
GGGGCGGAGCCTATGGAAAAACGCCAGCAACGCGGCCTTTTTACGGTTCCTGGCCTTTTGCTGGCCTTTT
GCTCACATGTTCTTTCCTGCGTTATCCCCTGATTCTGTGGATAACCGTATTACCGCCTTTGAGTGAGCTG
ATACCGCTCGCCGCAGCCGAACGACCGAGCGCAGCGAGTCAGTGAGCGAGGAAGCGGAAGAGCGCCCAAT
ACGCAAACCGCCTCTCCCCGCGCGTTGGCCGATTCATTAATGCAGCTGGCACGACAGGTTTCCCGACTGG
AAAGCGGGCAGTGAGCGCAACGCAATTAATGTGAGTTAGCTCACTCATTAGGCACCCCAGGCTTTACACT
TTATGCTTCCGGCTCGTATGTTGTGTGGAATTGTGAGCGGATAACAATTTCACACAGGAAACAGCTATGA
CCATGATTACGCCAAGCTGTAAGTTTAAACATGATCTTACTAACTAACTATTCTCATTTAAATTTTCAGA
GCTTAAAAATGGCTGAAATCACTCACAACGATGGATACGCTAACAACTTGGAAATGAAATAAGCTTGCAT
GCGCGGCCGCACTGACTGGGCCGGCC
